>Addgene plasmid #63393 | pFusX3-48 | depositor partial sequence | sequence record 105304 | pFusX3_GTT
AGTCTTAAGCGTCTCCATGGCCTGACCCCGGACCAAGTGGTGGCTATCGCCAGCAACAATGGCGGCAAGC
AAGCGCTCGAAACGGTGCAGCGGCTGTTGCCGGTGCTGTGCCAGGACCATGGCCTCACACCCGATCAGGT
CGTGGCTATCGCCAGCAACGGTGGCGGCAAGCAAGCGCTCGAAACGGTGCAGCGGCTGTTGCCGGTGCTG
TGCCAGGACCATGGCCTGACCCCGGACCAAGTGGTGGCTATCGCCAGCAACGGTGGCGGCAAGCAAGCGC
TCGAAACGGTGCAGCGGCTGTTGCCGGTGCTGTGCCAGGACCATGGCCTGCGAGACGTC
