>Addgene plasmid #63393 | pFusX3-48 | depositor partial sequence | sequence record 105305 | FusX3
CGTCTCCATGGCCTGACCCCGGACCAAGTGGTGGCTATCGAGACCGGCGCCGCTACGGGCGCGTCCCATT
CGCCATTCAGGCTGCGCAACTGTTGGGAAGGGCGATCGGTGCGGGCTCTTCGCTATTACGCCAGCTGGCG
AAAGGGGGATGTGCTGCAAGGCGATTAAGTTGGGAACGCCAGGGTTTTCCCAGTCACGACGTTGTAAAAC
GACGGCCAGTGAGCGCGCGTAATCGACTCACTATAGGGCGAATTGGGTACCGGGCCCCCCCTCGAGGTCC
TCCAGCTTTTGTTCCCTTTAGTGAGGGTTAATTGCGCGCTTGGCGTAATCATGGTCATAGCTGTTTCCTG
TGTGAAATTGTTATCCGCTCACAATTCCACACAACATACGAGCCGGAAGCATAAAGTGTAAAGCCTGGGG
TGCCTAATGAGTGAGCTAACTCACATTAATTGCGTTGCGCTCACTGCCCGCTTTCCACCGGTGGTCTCTG
GCGGCAAGCAAGCGCTCGAAACGGTGCAGCGGCTGTTGCCGGTGCTGTGCCAGGACCATGGCCTGCGAGA
CGTCTAGACCAGCCAGGACAGAAATGCCTCGACTTCGCTGCTACCCAAGGTTGCCGGGTGACGCACACCG
TGGAAACGGATGAAGGCACGAACCCAGTGGACATAAGCCTGTTCGGTTCGTAAGCTGTAATGCAAGTAGC
GTATGCGCTCACGCAACTGGTCCAGAACCTTGACCGAACGCAGCGGTGGTAACGGCGCAGTGGCGGTTTT
CATGGCTTGTTATGACTGTTTTTTTGGGGTACAGTCTATGCCTCGGGCATCCAAGCAGCAAGCGCGTTAC
GCCGTGGGTCGATGTTTGATGTTATGGAGCAGCAACGATGTTACGCAGCAGGGCAGTCGCCCTAAAACAA
AGTTAAACATTATGAGGGAAGCGGTGATCGCCGAAGTATCGACTCAACTATCAGAGGTAGTTGGCGTCAT
CGAGCGCCATCTCGAACCGACGTTGCTGGCCGTACATTTGTACGGCTCCGCAGTGGATGGCGGCCTGAAG
CCACACAGTGATATTGATTTGCTGGTTACGGTGACCGTAAGGCTTGATGAAACAACGCGGCGAGCTTTGA
TCAACGACCTTTTGGAAACTTCGGCTTCCCCTGGAGAGAGCGAGATTCTCCGCGCTGTAGAAGTCACCAT
TGTTGTGCACGACGACATCATTCCGTGGCGTTATCCAGCTAAGCGCGAACTGCAATTTGGAGAATGGCAG
CGCAATGACATTCTTGCAGGTATCTTCGAGCCAGCCACGATCGACATTGATCTGGCTATCTTGCTGACAA
AAGCAAGAGAACATAGCGTTGCCTTGGTAGGTCCAGCGGCGGAGGAACTCTTTGATCCGGTTCCTGAACA
GGATCTATTTGAGGCGCTAAATGAAACCTTAACGCTATGGAACTCGCCGCCCGACTGGGCTGGCGATGAG
CGAAATGTAGTGCTTACGTTGTCCCGCATTTGGTACAGCGCAGTAACCGGCAAAATCGCGCCGAAGGATG
TCGCTGCCGACTGGGCAATGGAGCGCCTGCCGGCCCAGTATCAGCCCGTCATACTTGAAGCTAGACAGGC
TTATCTTGGACAAGAAGAAGATCGCTTGGCCTCGCGCGCAGATCAGTTGGAAGAATTTGTCCACTACGTG
AAAGGCGAGATCACCAAGGTAGTCGGCAAATAACCCTCGAGCCACCCATGACCAAAATCCCTTAACGTGA
GTTACGCGTCGTTCCACTGAGCGTCAGACCCCGTAGAAAAGATCAAAGGATCTTCTTGAGATCCTTTTTT
TCTGCGCGTAATCTGCTGCTTGCAAACAAAAAAACCACCGCTACCAGCGGTGGTTTGTTTGCCGGATCAA
GAGCTACCAACTCTTTTTCCGAAGGTAACTGGCTTCAGCAGAGCGCAGATACCAAATACTGTCCTTCTAG
TGTAGCCGTAGTTAGGCCACCACTTCAAGAACTCTGTAGCACCGCCTACATACCTCGCTCTGCTAATCCT
GTTACCAGTGGCTGCTGCCAGTGGCGATAAGTCGTGTCTTACCGGGTTGGACTCAAGACGATAGTTACCG
GATAAGGCGCAGCGGTCGGGCTGAACGGGGGGTTCGTGCACACAGCCCAGCTTGGAGCGAACGACCTACA
CCGAACTGAGATACCTACAGCGTGAGCATTGAGAAAGCGCCACGCTTCCCGAAGGGAGAAAGGCGGACAG
GTATCCGGTAAGCGGCAGGGTCGGAACAGGAGAGCGCACGAGGGAGCTTCCAGGGGGAAACGCCTGGTAT
CTTTATAGTCCTGTCGGGTTTCGCCACCTCTGACTTGAGCGTCGATTTTTGTGATGCTCGTCAGGGGGGC
GGAGCCTATGGAAAAACGCCAGCAACGCGGCCTTTTTACGGTTCCTGGCCTTTTGCTGGCCTTTTGCTCA
CATGTTCTTTCCTGCGTTATCCCCTGATTCTGTGGATAACCGTATTACCGCCTTTGAGTGAGCTGATACC
GCTCGCCGCAGCCGAACGACCGAGCGCAGCGAGTCAGTGAGCGAGGAAGCGGAAGAGCGCCCAATACGCA
AACCGCCTCTCCCCGCGCGTTGGCCGATTCATTAATGCAGCTGGCACGACAGGTTTCCCGACTGGAAAGC
GGGCAGTGAGCGCAACGCAATTAATACGCGTACCGCTAGCCAGGAAGAGTTTGTAGAAACGCAAAAAGGC
CATCCGTCAGGATGGCCTTCTGCTTAGTTTGATGCCTGGCAGTTTATGGCGGGCGTCCTGCCCGCCACCC
TCCGGGCCGTTGCTTCACAACGTTCAAATCCGCTCCCGGCGGATTTGTCCTACTCAGGAGAGCGTTCACC
GACAAACAACAGATAAAACGAAAGGCCCAGTCTTCCGACTGAGCCTTTCGTTTTATTTGATGCCTGGCAG
TTCCCTACTCTCGCGTTAACGCTAGCATGGATGTTTTCCCAGTCACGACGTTGTAAAACGACGGCCAGTC
TTAAG
