>Addgene plasmid #63393 | pFusX3-48 | addgene partial sequence | sequence record 114977 | pCR8_R1 5'-cgaaccgaacaggcttatgt-3'
GCGTCACCCGGCAACCTTGGGTAGCAGCGAAGTCGAGGCATTTCTGTCCTGGCTGGTCTAGACGTCTCGC
AGGCCATGGTCCTGGCACAGCACCGGCAACAGCCGCTGCACCGTTTCGAGCGCTTGCTTGCCGCCACCGT
TGCTGGCGATAGCCACCACTTGGTCCGGGGTCAGGCCATGGTCCTGGCACAGCACCGGCAACAGCCGCTG
CACCGTTTCGAGCGCTTGCTTGCCGCCACCGTTGCTGGCGATAGCCACGACCTGATCGGGTGTGAGGCCA
TGGTCCTGGCACAGCACCGGCAACAGCCGCTGCACCGTTTCGAGCGCTTGCTTGCCGCCATTGTTGCTGG
CGATAGCCACCACTTGGTCCGGGGTCAGGCCATGGAGACGCTTAAGACTGGCCGTCGTTTTACAACGTCG
TGACTGGGAAAACATCCATGCTAGCGTTAACGCGAGAGTAGGGAACTGCCAGGCATCAAATAAAACGAAA
GGCTCAGTCGGAAGACTGGGCCTTTCGTTTTATCTGTTGTTTGTCGGTGAACGCTCTCCTGAGTAGGACA
AATCCGCCGGGAGCGGATTTGAACGTTGTGAAGCAACGGCCCGGAGGGTGGCGGGCAGGACGCCCGCCAT
AAACTGCCAGGCATCAAACTAAGCAGAAGGCCATCCTGACGGATGGCCTTTTTGCGTTTCTACAAACTCT
TCCTGGCTAGCGGTACGCGTATTAATTGCGTTGCGCTCACTGCCCGCTTTCCAGTCGGGAAACCTGTCGT
GCCAGCTGCATTAATGAATC
