[The description below was written by a language model from this plasmid's Addgene catalogue record.]
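Description:
pFusX3-48 is a bacterial library plasmid from the FusX system, a one-step method for assembling TALE repeat arrays such as those used in TALENs. It is built on the FusX3 backbone (about 3 kb without the insert), is maintained at high copy number in standard E. coli cloning strains, and is selected with spectinomycin. The record does not name the origin of replication or give a feature map, so the detailed backbone architecture cannot be described here; the listed sequencing primers are pCR8-type primers that read into the insert from either side.

The payload is a synthetic, pre-assembled trimer of TALE repeat modules carrying the repeat-variable diresidues NN, NG and NG. Under the standard TALE code, NN recognises guanine and NG recognises thymine, which is why the insert carries the alternative name X3_GTT. The trimer occupies RVD positions 7 to 9 of the final array. It was cloned into the backbone through BsaI sites that were destroyed in the process, as is typical of Golden Gate-style cloning with type IIS enzymes, which cut outside their recognition sequences.

As a component of a positional library, the plasmid has no expression function of its own, and no promoter, tag or reporter is recorded. It is chosen when the intended DNA target reads GTT at positions 7 to 9. It is then combined with the corresponding trimer plasmids for the other positions and a receiver vector to build a complete custom TALE DNA-binding domain for genome editing or related applications.
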