Addgene plasmid #63393: pFusX3-48
Purpose: Encodes RVD positions 7-9 in TALEN assembly
Depositing lab: Stephen Ekker. Depositing organization: Mayo Foundation for Medical Education and Research. Publication: FusX: A rapid one-step TALE assembly system for genome science. Ma AC, McNulty MS, Tanya PL, Jarryd CM, Martinez-Galvez G, Argue DP, Lee HB, Urban MD, Bullard CE, Blackburn PR, Man TK, Clark KJ, Ekker SC. Hum Gene Ther. 2016 Jun;27(6):451-63. doi: 10.1089/hum.2015.172 PubMed 26854857.
Backbone
  Vector backbone: FusX3
  Backbone size w/o insert (bp): 3015
  Vector type: TALEN
Growth in bacteria
  Bacterial resistance: Spectinomycin, 50 μg/mL
  Growth temperature: 37°C
  Growth strain: DH5alpha
  Copy number: High Copy
Gene/Insert
  Gene/Insert name: NN NG NG (alt name: X3_GTT)
  Species: Synthetic
  Mutation: none
  Cloning method: Restriction Enzyme; 5′ cloning site BsaI (destroyed during cloning); 3′ cloning site BsaI (destroyed during cloning)
  Sequencing primers: 5′ pCR8_F1; 3′ pCR8_R1
Terms and licenses: Academic/Nonprofit Terms; Industry Terms: Not Available to Industry
How to cite: pFusX3-48 was a gift from Stephen Ekker (Addgene plasmid # 63393 ; http://n2t.net/addgene:63393 ; RRID:Addgene_63393)
